Addgene plasmid #133970: pSHDY*in_PpetE:BCD2:mVenus
Purpose: Heterologous, copper-inducible expression of the reporter fluorophor mVenus in Synechocystis sp. PCC 6803. Used as backbone for cloning of GOI downstream of the PpetE:BCD2 expression module.
Depositing lab: Pia Lindberg. Depositing organization: Uppsala University. Publication: High density cultivation for efficient sesquiterpenoid biosynthesis in Synechocystis sp. PCC 6803. Dienst D, Wichmann J, Mantovani O, Rodrigues JS, Lindberg P. Sci Rep. 2020 Apr 3;10(1):5932. doi: 10.1038/s41598-020-62681-w. PubMed 32246065.
Backbone
  Vector backbone: pSHDY*in
  Backbone manufacturer: Anna Behle, Dennis Dienst
  Vector type: Bacterial Expression, Synthetic Biology
Growth in bacteria
  Bacterial resistance: Kanamycin and Spectinomycin, 50 & 50 μg/mL
  Growth temperature: 37°C
  Growth strain: DH5alpha
  Growth instructions: growth temperature (37°C) referes to E. coli ; in Synechoccystis sp. PCC6803: 30 °C
  Copy number: Low Copy
Gene/Insert
  Gene/Insert name: mVenus (alt name: NheI_mVenus_SynOpt2)
  Species: Synthetic
  Mutation: inserted gene is codon optimized for Synechocystis sp. PCC 6803 2nd amino acid of mVenus changed from Val to Ala
  Promoter: PpetE:BCD2
  Cloning method: Restriction Enzyme; 5′ cloning site NheI (not destroyed); 3′ cloning site PstI (not destroyed)
  Sequencing primers: 5′ ccaggaattcgcggccgc; 3′ gctgccgcacagctccatag
Terms and licenses: Academic/Nonprofit Terms; Industry Terms: Not Available to Industry
How to cite: pSHDY*in_PpetE:BCD2:mVenus was a gift from Pia Lindberg (Addgene plasmid # 133970 ; http://n2t.net/addgene:133970 ; RRID:Addgene_133970)
