[The description below was written by a language model from this plasmid's Addgene catalogue record and pLannotate feature annotations shown in this document.]
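Description:
pSHDY*in_PpetE:BCD2:mVenus is a low-copy, broad-host-range bacterial expression plasmid of about 9.1 kb, built on the pSHDY*in backbone for use in the cyanobacterium Synechocystis sp. PCC 6803 and maintained in E. coli for cloning. The feature table shows that the backbone derives from RSF1010. It carries the RSF1010 oriV together with the repA, repB and repC replication genes that this origin depends on, which allows autonomous replication in a wide range of Gram-negative hosts. An RSF1010 oriT plus mobB and mobC genes make the plasmid mobilisable by conjugation when a helper conjugative plasmid is present. Selection relies on two markers, a kanamycin resistance gene (aph(3')-Ia) and an aadA spectinomycin/streptomycin resistance gene. Short annotated fragments of gentamicin resistance, integrase and RSF ori sequences appear to be remnants of cassette assembly.

The payload sits between a BioBrick prefix and suffix and is insulated on both sides by paired rrnB T1 and T7Te terminators. It encodes mVenus, a monomeric yellow fluorescent protein, codon-optimised for Synechocystis and with its second residue changed from valine to alanine. According to the record, expression is driven by PpetE, a copper-inducible promoter, coupled to BCD2, a bicistronic design translation-initiation element intended to make translation less dependent on the downstream coding sequence. The feature table does not annotate this module, but an unannotated gap upstream of mVenus could accommodate it. The reporter is flanked by retained NheI and PstI sites, so the plasmid serves both as a copper-inducible fluorescence reporter and as a backbone into which a gene of interest can be swapped downstream of PpetE:BCD2.
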