Features (pLannotate 1.2.2; 22 found; start..end, strand, type, name):
     94..151     +  promoter       AmpR promoter (fragment): bla
    160..975     -  CDS            KanR: aminoglycoside phosphotransferase; aph(3')-Ia; confers resistance to kanamycin in bacteria or G418 (Geneticin®) in eukaryotes
    976..1067    -  promoter       AmpR promoter: bla
   1083..1128    -  rep_origin     RSF ori (fragment): Plasmids containing the RSF 1030 origin of replication can be propagated in E. coli cells that contain additional plasmids with compatible origins.
   1154..1945    -  CDS            SmR: aminoglycoside adenylyltransferase (Murphy, 1985); aadA; confers resistance to spectinomycin and streptomycin
   1952..2008    -  CDS            GmR (fragment): gentamycin acetyltransferase; aacC1; confers resistance to gentamycin
   2094..2150    +  CDS            int (fragment): INT2_ECOLX - Protein inferred from homology: Swiss-Prot protein existence level 3. Putative integrase believed to be involved in the insertion of antibiotic resistance genes into plasmids and transposons. From Escherichia coli.
   2151..2172    +  misc_feature   BioBrick prefix: BioBrick prefix for parts that do not start with "ATG"
   2175..2246    +  terminator     rrnB T1 terminator: transcription terminator T1 from the E. coli rrnB gene
   2262..2289    +  terminator     T7Te terminator: phage T7 early transcription terminator
   2818..3534    +  CDS            mVenus: mVenus is a basic (constitutively fluorescent) yellow fluorescent protein published in 2006, derived from Aequorea victoria. It is reported to be a rapidly-maturing monomer with moderate acid sensitivity.
   3557..3628    +  terminator     rrnB T1 terminator: transcription terminator T1 from the E. coli rrnB gene
   3644..3671    +  terminator     T7Te terminator: phage T7 early transcription terminator
   3678..3698    +  misc_feature   BioBrick suffix: universal suffix for all parts
   3899..4750    -  CDS            RSF1010 RepC (fragment): replication protein C of the broad-host-range plasmid RSF1010 (Scholz et al., 1989); repC
   4737..5576    -  CDS            RSF1010 RepA: replication protein A of the broad-host-range plasmid RSF1010 (Scholz et al., 1989); repA
   5568..5642    -  ncRNA          Plasmid R1162: Accession: RF00043 - R1162-like plasmid antisense RNA
   6087..7058    -  CDS            RSF1010 RepB: replication protein B of the broad-host-range plasmid RSF1010 (Scholz et al., 1989); repB
   7058..7468    -  CDS            mobB: MOBB2_ECOLX - Protein predicted: Swiss-Prot protein existence level 4. This protein is essential to promote the specific transfer of the plasmid in the presence of conjugative plasmids. From Escherichia coli.
   8297..8384    -  oriT           RSF1010 oriT: origin of transfer of the broad-host-range plasmid RSF1010 (Scholz et al., 1989)
   8415..8696    +  CDS            mobC: MOBC_ECOLX - Protein predicted: Swiss-Prot protein existence level 4. This protein is essential to promote the specific transfer of the plasmid in the presence of conjugative plasmids. From Escherichia coli.
   8726..9120    +  rep_origin     RSF1010 oriV: replication origin of the broad-host-range plasmid RSF1010; requires the RSF1010 RepA/B/C proteins for replication (Scholz et al., 1989)
>Addgene plasmid #133970 | pSHDY*in_PpetE:BCD2:mVenus | addgene full sequence | sequence record 267750 | Addgene NGS Result
GGTACCGAGTCGATGTCGACTAACGACCCTGCCCTGAACCGACGACAAGCTGACGACCGGGTCTCCGCAA
GTGGCACTTTTCGGGGAAATGTGCGCGGAACCCCTATTTGTTTATTTTTCTAAATACATTCAAATATGTA
TCCGCTCATGAATTAATTCTTAGAAAAACTCATCGAGCATCAAATGAAACTGCAATTTATTCATATCAGG
ATTATCAATACCATATTTTTGAAAAAGCCGTTTCTGTAATGAAGGAGAAAACTCACCGAGGCAGTTCCAT
AGGATGGCAAGATCCTGGTATCGGTCTGCGATTCCGACTCGTCCAACATCAATACAACCTATTAATTTCC
CCTCGTCAAAAATAAGGTTATCAAGTGAGAAATCACCATGAGTGACGACTGAATCCGGTGAGAATGGCAA
AAGTTTATGCATTTCTTTCCAGACTTGTTCAACAGGCCAGCCATTACGCTCGTCATCAAAATCACTCGCA
TCAACCAAACCGTTATTCATTCGTGATTGCGCCTGAGCGAGACGAAATACGCGGTCGCTGTTAAAAGGAC
AATTACAAACAGGAATCGAATGCAACCGGCGCAGGAACACTGCCAGCGCATCAACAATATTTTCACCTGA
ATCAGGATATTCTTCTAATACCTGGAATGCTGTTTTCCCGGGGATCGCAGTGGTGAGTAACCATGCATCA
TCAGGAGTACGGATAAAATGCTTGATGGTCGGAAGAGGCATAAATTCCGTCAGCCAGTTTAGTCTGACCA
TCTCATCTGTAACATCATTGGCAACGCTACCTTTGCCATGTTTCAGAAACAACTCTGGCGCATCGGGCTT
CCCATACAATCGATAGATTGTCGCACCTGATTGCCCGACATTATCGCGAGCCCATTTATACCCATATAAA
TCAGCATCCATGTTGGAATTTAATCGCGGCCTAGAGCAAGACGTTTCCCGTTGAATATGGCTCATACTCT
TCCTTTTTCAATATTATTGAAGCATTTATCAGGGTTATTGTCTCATGAGCGGATACATATTTGAATGTAT
TTAGAAAAATAAACAAATAGGCATGCAGCGCTCTTCCGCTTCCTCGCTCACTGACTCGCTACGCTCGGTC
GTTCGACTCTCGAGAGCGGCCGAAGCTTAGACATTATTTGCCGACTACCTTGGTGATCTCGCCTTTCACG
TAGTGGACAAATTCTTCCAACTGATCTGCGCGCGAGGCCAAGCGATCTTCTTCTTGTCCAAGATAAGCCT
GTCTAGCTTCAAGTATGACGGGCTGATACTGGGCCGGCAGGCGCTCCATTGCCCAGTCGGCAGCGACATC
CTTCGGCGCGATTTTGCCGGTTACTGCGCTGTACCAAATGCGGGACAACGTAAGCACTACATTTCGCTCA
TCGCCAGCCCAGTCGGGCGGCGAGTTCCATAGCGTTAAGGTTTCATTTAGCGCCTCAAATAGATCCTGTT
CAGGAACCGGATCAAAGAGTTCCTCCGCCGCTGGACCTACCAAGGCAACGCTATGTTCTCTTGCTTTTGT
CAGCAAGATAGCCAGATCAATGTCGATCGTGGCTGGCTCGAAGATACCTGCAAGAATGTCATTGCGCTGC
CATTCTCCAAATTGCAGTTCGCGCTTAGCTGGATAACGCCACGGAATGATGTCGTCGTGCATAACAATGG
TGACTTCTACAGCGCGGAGAATCTCGCTCTCTCCAGGGGAAGCCGAAGTTTCCAAAAGGTCGTTGATCAA
AGCTCGCCGCGTTGTTTCATCAAGCCTTACGGTCACCGTAACCAGCAAATCAATATCACTGTGTGGCTTC
AGGCCGCCATCCACTGCGGAGCCGTACAAATGTACGGCCAGCAACGTCGGTTCGAGATGGCGCTCGATGA
CGCCAACTACCTCTGATAGTTGAGTCGATACTTCGGCGATCACCGCTTCCCTCATGATGTTTAACTTTGT
TTTAGGGCGACTGCCCTGCTGCGTAACATCGTTGCTGCTCCATAACATCAAACATCGACCCACGGCGTAA
CGCGCTTGCTGCTTGGATGCCCGAGGCATAGACTGTACCCCAAAAAAACAGTCATAACAAGCCATGAAAA
CCGCCACTGCGCCGTTACCACCGCTGCGTTCGGTCAAGGTTCTGGACCAGGAATTCGCGGCCGCTTCTAG
AGATCAAATAAAACGAAAGGCTCAGTCGAAAGACTGGGCCTTTCGTTTTATCTGTTGTTTGTCGGTGAAC
GCTCTCTACTAGAGTCACACTGGCTCACCTTCGGGTGGGCCTTTCTGCGTTTTTACCCTACACTTAAACC
CCATCTCAATACTTCCCATCAAATCCAACCTAACTCATACATTCCAAACTAATCTAACTTCTTCCATCAT
TAACCACACCTCTCTATCATCACCTATTCCCCTCTATCTCCCTCAAATTCTTTCACATATTAAAAACTTA
CTCTTCCTCCTTTCCTCCTTAAAATACTAAATAACTCTTAAAATAGAAGGGATAGCAAGCTAATTTTTAT
GACGGCGATCGCCAAAAACAAAGAAAATTCAGCAATTACCGTGGGTAGCAAAAAATCCCCATCTAAAGTT
CAGTAAATATAGCTAGAACAACCAAGCATTTTCGGCAAAGTACTATTCAGATAGAACGAGAAATGAGCTT
GTTCTATCCGCCCGGGGCTGAGGCTGTATAATCTACGACGGGCTGTCAAACATTGTGATACCATGGGCAG
AAGGGCCCAAGTTCACTTAAAAAGGAGATCAACAATGAAAGCAATTTTCGTACTGAAACATCTTAATCAT
GCTAAGGAGGTTTTCTAATGGCTAGCAAAGGAGAGGAACTGTTTACCGGTGTGGTACCCATTTTAGTAGA
ATTGGATGGTGATGTGAACGGCCACAAGTTCAGCGTTTCCGGGGAAGGCGAAGGGGATGCAACCTATGGA
AAGCTAACTTTGAAACTCATTTGCACTACCGGTAAACTCCCCGTCCCCTGGCCTACGTTAGTCACGACCC
TCGGTTATGGTCTGCAATGTTTTGCCCGTTATCCCGATCATATGAAACAACACGATTTCTTTAAATCTGC
CATGCCAGAGGGATATGTTCAAGAACGGACAATTTTCTTTAAGGATGATGGTAATTATAAAACCCGTGCA
GAAGTCAAATTTGAAGGTGATACACTCGTGAATCGCATCGAACTAAAAGGTATTGACTTTAAGGAGGATG
GAAACATTCTCGGCCATAAGTTAGAATACAATTACAACAGCCATAATGTGTACATTACTGCGGATAAACA
AAAAAACGGTATCAAAGCCAACTTTAAAATTCGACATAACATCGAAGATGGTGGCGTTCAGTTAGCGGAT
CACTACCAACAAAATACTCCCATTGGAGACGGACCAGTCCTGCTGCCTGATAACCATTATCTGTCTTATC
AATCCAAACTGTCCAAGGATCCGAATGAAAAGCGGGATCACATGGTTCTGTTGGAGTTTGTGACCGCGGC
AGGTATTACTCTCGGAATGGACGAACTATACAAATAATAGTACTAGAGCCAGGCATCAAATAAAACGAAA
GGCTCAGTCGAAAGACTGGGCCTTTCGTTTTATCTGTTGTTTGTCGGTGAACGCTCTCTACTAGAGTCAC
ACTGGCTCACCTTCGGGTGGGCCTTTCTGCGTTTATATACTAGTAGCGGCCGCTGCAGGAGCAGAAGAGC
ATACATCTGGAAGCAAAGCCAGGAAAGCGGCCTATGGAGCTGTGCGGCAGCGCTCAGTAGGCAATTTTTC
AAAATATTGTTAAGCCTTTTCTGAGCATGGTATTTTTCATGGTATTACCAATTAGCAGGAAAATAAGCCA
TTGAATATAAAAGATAAAAATGTCTTGTTTACAATAGAGTGGGGGGGGTCAGCCTGCCGCCTTGGGCCGG
GTGATGTCGTACTTGCCCGCCGCGAACTCGGTTACCGTCCAGCCCAGCGCGACCAGCTCCGGCAACGCCT
CGCGCACCCGCTGGCGGCGCTTGCGCATGGTCGAACCACTGGCCTCTGACGGCCAGACATAGCCGCACAA
GGTATCTATGGAAGCCTTGCCGGTTTTGCCGGGGTCGATCCAGCCACACAGCCGCTGGTGCAGCAGGCGG
GCGGTTTCGCTGTCCAGCGCCCGCACCTCGTCCATGCTGATGCGCACATGCTGGCCGCCACCCATGACGG
CCTGCGCGATCAAGGGGTTCAGGGCCACGTACAGGCGCCCGTCCGCCTCGTCGCTGGCGTACTCCGACAG
CAGCCGAAACCCCTGCCGCTTGCGGCCATTCTGGGCGATGATGGATACCTTCCAAAGGCGCTCGATGCAG
TCCTGTATGTGCTTGAGCGCCCCACCACTATCGACCTCTGCCCCGATTTCCTTTGCCAGCGCCCGATAGC
TACCTTTGACCACCATGGCATCAGCGGTGACGGCCTCCCACTTGGGTTCCAGGAACAGCCGGAGCTGCCG
TCCGCCTTCGGTCTTGGGTTCCGGGCCAAGCACTAGGCCATTAGGCCCAGCCATGGCCACCAGCCCTTGC
AGGATGCGCAGATCATCAGCGCCCAGCGGCTCCGGGCCGCTGAACTCGATCCGCTTGCCGTCGCCGTAGT
CATACGTCACGTCCAGCTTGCTGCGCTTGCGCTCGCCCCGCTTGAGGGCACGGAACAGGCCGGGGGCCAG
ACAGTGCGCCGGGTCGTGCCGGACGTGGCTGAGGCTGTGCTTGTTCTTAGGCTTCACCACGGGGCACCCC
CTTGCTCTTGCGCTGCCTCTCCAGCACGGCGGGCTTGAGCACCCCGCCGTCATGCCGCCTGAACCACCGA
TCAGCGAACGGTGCGCCATAGTTGGCCTTGCTCACACCGAAGCGGACGAAGAACCGGCGCTGGTCGTCGT
CCACACCCCATTCCTCGGCCTCGGCGCTGGTCATGCTCGACAGGTAGGACTGCCAGCGGATGTTATCGAC
CAGTACCGAGCTGCCCCGGCTGGCCTGCTGCTGGTCGCCTGCGCCCATCATGGCCGCGCCCTTGCTGGCA
TGGTGCAGGAACACGATAGAGCACCCGGTATCGGCGGCGATGGCCTCCATGCGACCGATGACCTGGGCCA
TGGGGCCGCTGGCGTTTTCTTCCTCGATGTGGAACCGGCGCAGCGTGTCCAGCACCATCAGGCGGCGGCC
CTCGGCGGCGCGCTTGAGGCCGTCGAACCACTCCGGGGCCATGATGTTGGGCAGGCTGCCGATCAGCGGC
TGGATCAGCAGGCCGTCAGCCACGGCTTGCCGTTCCTCGGCGCTGAGGTGCGCCCCAAGGGCGTGCAGGC
GGTGATGAATGGCGGTGGGCGGGTCTTCGGCGGGCAGGTAGATCACCGGGCCGGTGGGCAGTTCGCCCAC
CTCCAGCAGATCCGGCCCGCCTGCAATCTGTGCGGCCAGTTGCAGGGCCAGCATGGATTTACCGGCACCA
CCGGGCGACACCAGCGCCCCGACCGTACCGGCCACCATGTTGGGCAAAACGTAGTCCAGCGGTGGCGGCG
CTGCTGCGAACGCCTCCAGAATATTGATAGGCTTATGGGTAGCCATTGATTGCCTCCTTTGCAGGCAGTT
GGTGGTTAGGCGCTGGCGGGGTCACTACCCCCGCCCTGCGCCGCTCTGAGTTCTTCCAGGCACTCGCGCA
GCGCCTCGTATTCGTCGTCGGTCAGCCAGAACTTGCGCTGACGCATCCCTTTGGCCTTCATGCGCTCGGC
ATATCGCGCTTGGCGTACAGCGTCAGGGCTGGCCAGCAGGTCGCCGGTCTGCTTGTCCTTTTGGTCTTTC
ATATCAGTCACCGAGAAACTTGCCGGGGCCGAAAGGCTTGTCTTCGCGGAACAAGGACAAGGTGCAGCCG
TCAAGGTTAAGGCTGGCCATATCAGCGACTGAAAAGCGGCCAGCCTCGGCCTTGTTTGACGTATAACCAA
AGCCACCGGGCAACCAATAGCCCTTGTCACTTTTGATCAGGTAGACCGACCCTGAAGCGCTTTTTTCGTA
TTCCATAAAACCCCCTTCTGTGCGTGAGTACTCATAGTATAACAGGCGTGAGTACCAACGCAAGCACTAC
ATGCTGAAATCTGGCCCGCCCCTGTCCATGCCTCGCTGGCGGGGTGCCGGTGCCCGTGCCAGCTCGGCCC
GCGCAAGCTGGACGCTGGGCAGACCCATGACCTTGCTGACGGTGCGCTCGATGTAATCCGCTTCGTGGCC
GGGCTTGCGCTCTGCCAGCGCTGGGCTGGCCTCGGCCATGGCCTTGCCGATTTCCTCGGCACTGCGGCCC
CGGCTGGCCAGCTTCTGCGCGGCGATAAAGTCGCACTTGCTGAGGTCATCACCGAAGCGCTTGACCAGCC
CGGCCATCTCGCTGCGGTACTCGTCCAGCGCCGTGCGCCGGTGGCGGCTAAGCTGCCGCTCGGGCAGTTC
GAGGCTGGCCAGCCTGCGGGCCTTCTCCTGCTGCCGCTGGGCCTGCTCGATCTGCTGGCCAGCCTGCTGC
ACCAGCGCCGGGCCAGCGGTGGCGGTCTTGCCCTTGGATTCACGCAGCAGCACCCACGGCTGATAACCGG
CGCGGGTGGTGTGCTTGTCCTTGCGGTTGGTGAAGCCCGCCAAGCGGCCATAGTGGCGGCTGTCGGCGCT
GGCCGGGTCGGCGTCGTACTCGCTGGCCAGCGTCCGGGCAATCTGCCCCCGAAGTTCACCGCCTGCGGCG
TCGGCCACCTTGACCCATGCCTGATAGTTCTTCGGGCTGGTTTCCACTACCAGGGCAGGCTCCCGGCCCT
CGGCTTTCATGTCATCCAGGTCAAACTCGCTGAGGTCGTCCACCAGCACCAGACCATGCCGCTCCTGCTC
GGCGGGCCTGATATACACGTCATTGCCCTGGGCATTCATCCGCTTGAGCCATGGCGTGTTCTGGAGCACT
TCGGCGGCTGACCATTCCCGGTTCATCATCTGGCCGGTGGTGGCGTCCCTGACGCCGATATCGAAGCGCT
CACAGCCCATGGCCTTGAGCTGTCGGCCTATGGCCTGCAAAGTCCTGTCGTTCTTCATCGGGCCACCAAG
CGCAGCCAGATCGAGCCGTCCTCGGTTGTCAGTGGCGTCAGGTCGAGCAAGAGCAACGATGCGATCAGCA
GCACCACCGTAGGCATCATGGAAGCCAGCATCACGGTTAGCCATAGCTTCCAGTGCCACCCCCGCGACGC
GCTCCGGGCGCTCTGCGCGGCGCTGCTCACCTCGGCGGCTACCTCCCGCAACTCTTTGGCCAGCTCCACC
CATGCCGCCCCTGTCTGGCGCTGGGCTTTCAGCCACTCCGCCGCCTGCGCCTCGCTGGCCTGCTGGGTCT
GGCTCATGACCTGCCGGGCTTCGTCGGCCAGTGTCGCCATGCTCTGGGCCAGCGGTTCGATCTGCTCCGC
TAACTCGTTGATGCCTCTGGATTTCTTCACTCTGTCGATTGCGTTCATGGTCTATTGCCTCCCGGTATTC
CTGTAAGTCGATGATCTGGGCGTTGGCGGTGTCGATGTTCAGGGCCACGTCTGCCCGGTCGGTGCGGATG
CCCCGGCCTTCCATCTCCACCACGTTCGGCCCCAGGTGAACACCGGGCAGGCGCTCGATGCCCTGCGCCT
CAAGTGTTCTGTGGTCAATGCGGGCGTCGTGGCCAGCCCGCTCTAATGCCCGGTTGGCATGGTCGGCCCA
TGCCTCGCGGGTCTGCTCAAGCCATGCCTTGGGCTTGAGCGCTTCGGTCTTCTGTGCCCCGCCCTTCTCC
GGGGTCTTGCCGTTGTACCGCTTGAACCACTGAGCGGCGGGCCGCTCGATGCCGTCATTGATCCGCTCGG
AGATCATCAGGTGGCAGTGCGGGTTCTCGCCGCCACCGGCATGGATGGCCAGCGTATACGGCAGGCGCTC
GGCACCGGTCAGGTGCTGGGCGAACTCGGACGCCAGCGCCTTCTGCTGGTCGAGGGTCAGCTCGACCGGC
AGGGCAAATTCGACCTCCTTGAACAGCCGCCCATTGGCGCGTTCATACAGGTCGGCAGCATCCCAGTAGT
CGGCGGGCCGCTCGACGAACTCCGGCATGTGCCCGGATTCGGCGTGCAAGACTTCATCCATGTCGCGGGC
ATACTTGCCTTCGCGCTGGATGTAGTCGGCCTTGGCCCTGGCCGATTGGCCGCCCGACCTGCTGCCGGTT
TTCGCCGTAAGGTGATAAATCGCCATGCTGCCTCGCTGTTGCTTTTGCTTTTCGGCTCCATGCAATGGCC
CTCGGAGAGCGCACCGCCCGAAGGGTGGCCGTTAGGCCAGTTTCTCGAAGAGAAACCGGTAAGTGCGCCC
TCCCCTACAAAGTAGGGTCGGGATTGCCGCCGCTGTGCCTCCATGATAGCCTACGAGACAGCACATTAAC
AATGGGGTGTCAAGATGGTTAAGGGGAGCAACAAGGCGGCGGATCGGCTGGCCAAGCTCGAAGAACAACG
AGCGCGAATCAATGCCGAAATTCAGCGGGTGCGGGCAAGGGAACAGCAGCAAGAGCGCAAGAACGAAACA
AGGCGCAAGGTGCTGGTGGGGGCCATGATTTTGGCCAAGGTGAACAGCAGCGAGTGGCCGGAGGATCGGC
TCATGGCGGCAATGGATGCGTACCTTGAACGCGACCACGACCGCGCCTTGTTCGGTCTGCCGCCACGCCA
GAAGGATGAGCCGGGCTGAATGATCGACCGAGACAGGCCCTGCGGGGCTGCACACGCGCCCCCACCCTTC
GGGTAGGGGGAAAGGCCGCTAAAGCGGCTAAAAGCGCTCCAGCGTATTTCTGCGGGGTTTGGTGTGGGGT
TTAGCGGGCTTTGCCCGCCTTTCCCCCTGCCGCGCAGCGGTGGGGCGGTGTGTAGCCTAGCGCAGCGAAT
AGACCAGCTATCCGGCCTCTGGCCGGGCATATTGGGCAAGGGCAGCAGCGCCCCACAAGGGCGCTGATAA
CCGCGCCTAGTGGATTATTCTTAGATAATCATGGATGGATTTTTCCAACACCCCGCCAGCCCCCGCCCCT
GCTGGGTTTGCAGGTTTGGGGGCGTGACAGTTATTGCAGGGGTTCGTGACAGTTATTGCAGGGGGGCGTG
ACAGTTATTGCAGGGGTTCGTGACAGTTAGTACGGGAGTGACGGG
